Addgene plasmid #87271: pRS414 Hsh155 H331D
Purpose: Encodes Hsh155 H331D for expression in yeast
Depositing lab: Aaron Hoskins. Depositing organization: University of Wisconsin, Madison. Publication: SF3b1 mutations associated with myelodysplastic syndromes alter the fidelity of branchsite selection in yeast. Carrocci TJ, Zoerner DM, Paulson JC, Hoskins AA. Nucleic Acids Res. 2017 Jan 6. pii: gkw1349. doi: 10.1093/nar/gkw1349. PubMed 28062854.
Backbone
  Vector backbone: pRS414
  Backbone manufacturer: ATCC
  Backbone size w/o insert (bp): 4788
  Total vector size (bp): 8124
  Vector type: Bacterial Expression, Yeast Expression
  Selectable markers: TRP1
Growth in bacteria
  Bacterial resistance: Ampicillin, 100 μg/mL
  Growth temperature: 37°C
  Growth strain: DH5alpha
  Copy number: Unknown
Gene/Insert
  Gene/Insert name: HSH155
  Species: S. cerevisiae (budding yeast)
  Insert size (bp): 3426
  Mutation: H331D
  GenBank ID: NP_014015.1
  Entrez Gene: HSH155 (a.k.a. YMR288W)
  Cloning method: Restriction Enzyme; 5′ cloning site sacI (not destroyed); 3′ cloning site xhoI (not destroyed)
  Sequencing primers: 5′ TGTAAAACGACGGCCAGT; 3′ CAGGAAACAGCTATGAC
Terms and licenses: Academic/Nonprofit Terms; Industry Terms: Not Available to Industry
How to cite: pRS414 Hsh155 H331D was a gift from Aaron Hoskins (Addgene plasmid # 87271 ; http://n2t.net/addgene:87271 ; RRID:Addgene_87271)
