[The description below was written by a language model from this plasmid's Addgene catalogue record and pLannotate feature annotations shown in this document.]
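Description:
pRS414 Hsh155 H331D is an E. coli–yeast shuttle plasmid of about 8.1 kb, built on the pRS414 centromeric backbone to express a mutant allele of the Saccharomyces cerevisiae splicing factor gene HSH155 in budding yeast. In bacteria it replicates from a high-copy ColE1/pUC-type origin and is selected through the β-lactamase (AmpR) gene. An f1 origin inherited from the pBluescript-derived backbone allows single-stranded DNA production. In yeast, the CEN6/ARS element gives stable, low-copy, chromosome-like maintenance, and the TRP1 marker with its own promoter allows selection in tryptophan auxotrophs.

The insert is a roughly 3.4 kb HSH155 (YMR288W) fragment cloned between SacI and XhoI in the polylinker, interrupting the lacZα region and flanked by the backbone's T7 and T3 promoters. The annotated coding sequence spans about 2.9 kb, leaving a few hundred base pairs of flanking sequence on each side. The downstream flank includes a short fragment matching ABZ2. This layout suggests a genomic fragment with native regulatory sequences, but the record does not name the promoter or terminator driving expression, and no epitope tags or reporters are annotated.

Hsh155 is the yeast orthologue of human SF3B1, a U2 snRNP component that contacts the pre-mRNA around the branch site early in spliceosome assembly. The associated study concerns SF3b1 mutations linked to myelodysplastic syndromes, and H331D is the substitution carried here. The plasmid is therefore suited to supplying the mutant protein in yeast to test its effects on branch site selection fidelity and splicing. The depositor sequence and the repository's sequencing result differ by only three nucleotides in length and give essentially the same feature map.
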