Features (pLannotate 1.2.2; 20 found; start..end, strand, type, name):
    137..186     +  misc_feature   bom (fragment): basis of mobility region from pBR322
    187..467     +  promoter       TRP1 promoter: S. cerevisiae TRP1
    468..1142    +  CDS            TRP1: phosphoribosylanthranilate isomerase, required for tryptophan biosynthesis; S. cerevisiae TRP1; yeast auxotrophic marker
   1189..1240    +  misc_feature   bom (fragment): basis of mobility region from pBR322
   1241..1696    -  rep_origin     f1 ori (sequence partly withheld): f1 bacteriophage origin of replication; arrow indicates direction of (+) strand synthesis
   1704..1859    -  CDS            lacZα (fragment): LacZα fragment of β-galactosidase; lacZ fragment
   1867..1885    +  promoter       T7 promoter: promoter for bacteriophage T7 RNA polymerase
   1894..1914    -  misc_feature   MCS (fragment): pBluescript multiple cloning site
   2165..5077    +  CDS            HSH155: SF3B1_YEAST - Experimental evidence at protein level: Swiss-Prot protein existence level 1. Contacts pre-mRNA on both sides of the branch site early in spliceosome assembly. From Saccharomyces cerevisiae (strain ATCC 204508 / S288c) (Baker's yeast).
   5279..5332    +  CDS            ABZ2 (fragment): PABC_YEAST - Experimental evidence at protein level: Swiss-Prot protein existence level 1. Converts 4-amino-4-deoxychorismate into 4-aminobenzoate (PABA) and pyruvate. From Saccharomyces cerevisiae (strain ATCC 204508 / S288c) (Baker's yeast).
   5350..5368    -  promoter       T3 promoter: promoter for bacteriophage T3 RNA polymerase
   5413..5429    -  protein_bind   lac operator: The lac repressor binds to the lac operator to inhibit transcription in E. coli. This inhibition can be relieved by adding lactose or isopropyl-β-D-thiogalactopyranoside (IPTG). lac repressor encoded by lacI
   5437..5467    -  promoter       lac promoter: promoter for the E. coli lac operon
   5482..5503    -  protein_bind   CAP binding site: CAP binding activates transcription in the presence of cAMP. E. coli catabolite activator protein
   5516..5608    -  CDS            lacI (fragment): lac repressor; lacI; The lac repressor binds to the lac operator to inhibit transcription in E. coli. This inhibition can be relieved by adding lactose or isopropyl-β-D-thiogalactopyranoside (IPTG).
   5791..6379    -  rep_origin     ori: high-copy-number ColE1/pMB1/pBR322/pUC origin of replication
   6550..7410    -  CDS            AmpR: β-lactamase; bla; confers resistance to ampicillin, carbenicillin, and related antibiotics
   7411..7515    -  promoter       AmpR promoter: bla
   7552..8055    +  misc_feature   CEN/ARS: S. cerevisiae CEN6 centromere fused to an autonomously replicating sequence
   8124..35      +  CDS            rop (fragment) (across the origin): Rop protein, which maintains plasmids at low copy number; rop
>Addgene plasmid #87271 | pRS414 Hsh155 H331D | depositor full sequence | sequence record 170280 | pRS414 Hsh155 H331D sequence 8124 bps
TCGCGCGTTTCGGTGATGACGGTGAAAACCTCTGACACATGCAGCTCCCGGAGACGGTCACAGCTTGTCT
GTAAGCGGATGCCGGGAGCAGACAAGCCCGTCAGGGCGCGTCAGCGGGTGTTGGCGGGTGTCGGGGCTGG
CTTAACTATGCGGCATCAGAGCAGATTGTACTGAGAGTGCACCATAAACGACATTACTATATATATAATA
TAGGAAGCATTTAATAGACAGCATCGTAATATATGTGTACTTTGCAGTTATGACGCCAGATGGCAGTAGT
GGAAGATATTCTTTATTGAAAAATAGCTTGTCACCTTACGTACAATCTTGATCCGGAGCTTTTCTTTTTT
TGCCGATTAAGAATTAATTCGGTCGAAAAAAGAAAAGGAGAGGGCCAAGAGGGAGGGCATTGGTGACTAT
TGAGCACGTGAGTATACGTGATTAAGCACACAAAGGCAGCTTGGAGTATGTCTGTTATTAATTTCACAGG
TAGTTCTGGTCCATTGGTGAAAGTTTGCGGCTTGCAGAGCACAGAGGCCGCAGAATGTGCTCTAGATTCC
GATGCTGACTTGCTGGGTATTATATGTGTGCCCAATAGAAAGAGAACAATTGACCCGGTTATTGCAAGGA
AAATTTCAAGTCTTGTAAAAGCATATAAAAATAGTTCAGGCACTCCGAAATACTTGGTTGGCGTGTTTCG
TAATCAACCTAAGGAGGATGTTTTGGCTCTGGTCAATGATTACGGCATTGATATCGTCCAACTGCATGGA
GATGAGTCGTGGCAAGAATACCAAGAGTTCCTCGGTTTGCCAGTTATTAAAAGACTCGTATTTCCAAAAG
ACTGCAACATACTACTCAGTGCAGCTTCACAGAAACCTCATTCGTTTATTCCCTTGTTTGATTCAGAAGC
AGGTGGGACAGGTGAACTTTTGGATTGGAACTCGATTTCTGACTGGGTTGGAAGGCAAGAGAGCCCCGAA
AGCTTACATTTTATGTTAGCTGGTGGACTGACGCCAGAAAATGTTGGTGATGCGCTTAGATTAAATGGCG
TTATTGGTGTTGATGTAAGCGGAGGTGTGGAGACAAATGGTGTAAAAGACTCTAACAAAATAGCAAATTT
CGTCAAAAATGCTAAGAAATAGGTTATTACTGAGTAGTATTTATTTAAGTATTGTTTGTGCACTTGCCTA
TGCGGTGTGAAATACCGCACAGATGCGTAAGGAGAAAATACCGCATCAGGAAATTGTAAACGTTAATATT
TTGTTAAAATTCGCGTTAAATTTTTGTTAAATCAGCTCATTTTTTAACCAATAGGCCGAAATCGGCAAAA
TCCCTTATAAATCAAAAGAATAGACCGAGATAGGGT
[37 nt withheld, positions 1367-1403]
AAAGAACGTGGACTCCAACGTCAAAGG
[49 nt withheld, positions 1431-1479]
T
[91 nt withheld, positions 1481-1571]
G
[124 nt withheld, positions 1573-1696]
CGCGCCATTCGCCATTCAGGCTGCGCAACTGTTGGGAAGGGCGATCGGTGCGGGCCTCTTCGCTATTACG
CCAGCTGGCGAAAGGGGGATGTGCTGCAAGGCGATTAAGTTGGGTAACGCCAGGGTTTTCCCAGTCACGA
CGTTGTAAAACGACGGCCAGTGAGCGCGCGTAATACGACTCACTATAGGGCGAATTGGGTACCGGGCCCC
CCCTCGAGCATGTACTTTCCGCCTAACTACCATCACCTGTCTTTATTTATTCCGCTGACAGATATGCACA
ACCAATTATCGTCTCTTGAAAGCTTTTTAGACGTGATTGCTGTTATTTGGCACGTTGTTAGTATTTAAGC
TTATTCGGGTTTGCATTGATATTTGCCCGAGCAGAAATCTCCTTCTCGATGAGTTAGAACTGAAACATCT
CTTCAATTACTTATACATAATAAACATAGAAAGCCAGGACCTGTCATCATGAGTCATCCGATTCAATTTG
TAAACGCTAATAATAGCGATAAGAGCCACCAATTAGGCGGTCAATATTCTATTCCTCAGGATTTGAGGGA
AAACCTGCAGAAAGAAGCTGCACGTATTGGTGAGAACGAAAAAGATGTGCTACAGGAAAAAATGGAAACT
AGGACAGTGCAAAATCGAGAGGATTCATACCACAAAAGAAGGTTTGATATGAAGTTTGAGCCGGATTCCG
ATACACAAACTGTTACGTCTTCAGAAAATACCCAAGACGCTGTCGTGCCAAGGAAAAGAAAATCTCGTTG
GGATGTAAAAGGGTACGAGCCACCTGATGAATCTTCAACAGCGGTCAAAGAAAACTCTGATAGTGCTTTG
GTTAATGTAGAAGGAATCCATGATTTGATGTTTTTTAAACCTTCTGACCATAAATATTTCGCCGACGTTA
TATCCAAAAAACCCATAGATGAGTTAAATAAGGATGAAAAGAAAGAAAGAACCCTGTCGATGTTACTTCT
GAAAATAAAAAATGGCAATACAGCGAGTAGGAGGACTTCTATGCGGATTTTAACCGATAAAGCTGTTACA
TTTGGTCCAGAAATGATATTTAACCGCTTATTGCCCATATTACTAGACAGAAGTTTGGAAGACCAGGAAA
GACATCTAATGATCAAGACCATAGATCGCGTCCTTTACCAGCTAGGAGATTTAACAAAACCTTACGTTCA
CAAAATACTTGTAGTAGCTGCCCCATTGCTAATAGATGAAGATCCAATGGTTCGTTCAACAGGCCAGGAG
ATAATCACCAATCTGTCTACAGTCGCTGGCCTAAAAACCATTCTAACAGTAATGAGACCTGATATTGAGA
ATGAGGATGAGTATGTTAGAAATGTAACTTCAAGAGCGGCGGCTGTGGTGGCAAAAGCCCTTGGTGTTAA
TCAATTGCTTCCTTTCATCAATGCAGCATGCCACTCACGGAAGTCTTGGAAAGCAAGGGATACTGGCATA
AAAATTGTGCAGCAAATAGGTATACTTTTGGGAATAGGTGTCTTGAATCATCTTACTGGGCTGATGAGTT
GTATCAAAGACTGCCTAATGGATGATCACGTTCCGGTGCGAATTGTTACAGCACATACTTTATCAACACT
AGCAGAAAATTCTTATCCATATGGTATCGAAGTTTTCAACGTTGTACTGGAGCCATTATGGAAGGGTATA
AGAAGTCATCGTGGTAAAGTGCTATCTTCTTTTTTAAAAGCTGTTGGATCTATGATCCCATTGATGGACC
CAGAGTATGCCGGTTATTATACCACAGAAGCAATGAGAATAATTAGACGTGAATTCGACTCTCCCGATGA
TGAAATGAAAAAGACCATTCTTTTAGTATTACAAAAATGTAGCGCTGTAGAATCCATAACGCCAAAATTT
CTGAGAGAAGAAATCGCGCCAGAATTCTTTCAAAAATTTTGGGTCAGACGAGTGGCATTGGATAGACCAT
TAAACAAAGTTGTTACATATACTACTGTTACATTAGCAAAGAAATTAGGTTGTTCTTATACCATTGATAA
ATTATTAACACCATTGAGAGATGAAGCTGAGCCGTTCAGAACAATGGCTGTCCATGCTGTTACTAGAACA
GTAAACTTATTAGGGACAGCAGATTTAGATGAGAGATTAGAAACGAGGCTTATTGATGCGCTCTTGATAG
CATTTCAAGAACAAACAAATAGTGATTCTATAATCTTTAAAGGGTTTGGGGCAGTGACGGTGTCACTTGA
CATCCGTATGAAACCGTTTTTAGCACCCATTGTGAGTACGATTTTAAATCATTTAAAGCATAAAACTCCC
TTGGTTCGTCAACATGCAGCAGATCTATGTGCCATACTAATACCAGTCATCAAGAACTGTCACGAATTCG
AAATGTTGAATAAATTGAACATTATATTGTATGAATCCTTAGGCGAAGTATATCCAGAGGTATTAGGTTC
TATAATCAACGCTATGTACTGTATTACTAGCGTAATGGATTTGGATAAACTACAACCTCCTATTAATCAA
ATTTTACCAACCTTAACTCCAATTTTAAGAAACAAGCATAGAAAAGTCGAAGTAAACACTATCAAATTTG
TTGGACTTATTGGTAAATTAGCACCTACCTATGCACCTCCTAAAGAATGGATGAGAATATGTTTTGAACT
ATTAGAACTTTTGAAAAGTACAAATAAAGAAATAAGAAGATCAGCAAATGCCACGTTTGGATTCATTGCT
GAAGCAATTGGACCTCACGATGTTCTTGTTGCGTTATTGAACAATTTAAAGGTTCAAGAACGTCAGTTAC
GTGTATGCACGGCTGTTGCTATCGGTATCGTTGCTAAAGTGTGTGGTCCTTACAACGTGCTGCCAGTAAT
CATGAATGAATACACAACACCAGAGACTAATGTTCAAAACGGTGTTCTCAAGGCCATGTCATTCATGTTT
GAGTACATTGGTAACATGTCTAAGGATTACATATACTTCATAACACCATTATTAGAAGATGCACTCACCG
ATAGGGATTTAGTTCATCGTCAGACAGCGTCGAACGTAATAACCCACTTAGCTTTAAACTGTTCAGGTAC
AGGTCACGAAGATGCCTTCATTCATTTAATGAATCTTCTAATACCCAATATTTTTGAAACTTCACCACAT
GCTATTATGCGTATTTTAGAAGGTTTGGAGGCACTGAGTCAAGCTCTTGGCCCTGGACTATTCATGAACT
ACATATGGGCAGGATTGTTCCATCCAGCGAAGAATGTAAGGAAAGCATTTTGGAGGGTGTATAATAACAT
GTACGTAATGTACCAGGACGCCATGGTACCTTTTTACCCCGTTACACCAGACAACAATGAAGAATATATA
GAAGAACTGGATTTAGTTCTGTGAATATATATAGAGCATATAAATAACCACAACTTGTAAGAATATTTTA
CTTGACACACCTATATCATCACGTCACGATGCCTTCATAGATTATGATGAAATATAAACAGAACCTGCTA
TTGGAAAAAAAAGGGCAGGAAAAAATTTTGTGAAAGTGAGTAAAAGAAAGATGAAGAGCGAGACATGGAT
AATAAGAAATAGATGTCACTAATGGACAATTGGAAGACTGATATGGAAAGTTACGATGAAGGAGGAGCTC
CCAGCTTTTGTTCCCTTTAGTGAGGGTTAATTGCGCGCTTGGCGTAATCATGGTCATAGCTGTTTCCTGT
GTGAAATTGTTATCCGCTCACAATTCCACACAACATAGGAGCCGGAAGCATAAAGTGTAAAGCCTGGGGT
GCCTAATGAGTGAGGTAACTCACATTAATTGCGTTGCGCTCACTGCCCGCTTTCCAGTCGGGAAACCTGT
CGTGCCAGCTGCATTAATGAATCGGCCAACGCGCGGGGAGAGGCGGTTTGCGTATTGGGCGCTCTTCCGC
TTCCTCGCTCACTGACTCGCTGCGCTCGGTCGTTCGGCTGCGGCGAGCGGTATCAGCTCACTCAAAGGCG
GTAATACGGTTATCCACAGAATCAGGGGATAACGCAGGAAAGAACATGTGAGCAAAAGGCCAGCAAAAGG
CCAGGAACCGTAAAAAGGCCGCGTTGCTGGCGTTTTTCCATAGGCTCCGCCCCCCTGACGAGCATCACAA
AAATCGACGCTCAAGTCAGAGGTGGCGAAACCCGACAGGACTATAAAGATACCAGGCGTTTCCCCCTGGA
AGCTCCCTCGTGCGCTCTCCTGTTCCGACCCTGCCGCTTACCGGATACCTGTCCGCCTTTCTCCCTTCGG
GAAGCGTGGCGCTTTCTCATAGCTCACGCTGTAGGTATCTCAGTTCGGTGTAGGTCGTTCGCTCCAAGCT
GGGCTGTGTGCACGAACCCCCCGTTCAGCCCGACCGCTGCGCCTTATCCGGTAACTATCGTCTTGAGTCC
AACCCGGTAAGACACGACTTATCGCCACTGGCAGCAGCCACTGGTAACAGGATTAGCAGAGCGAGGTATG
TAGGCGGTGCTACAGAGTTCTTGAAGTGGTGGCCTAACTACGGCTACACTAGAAGGACAGTATTTGGTAT
CTGCGCTCTGCTGAAGCCAGTTACCTTCGGAAAAAGAGTTGGTAGCTCTTGATCCGGCAAACAAACCACC
GCTGGTAGCGGTGGTTTTTTTGTTTGCAAGCAGCAGATTACGCGCAGAAAAAAAGGATCTCAAGAAGATC
CTTTGATCTTTTCTACGGGGTCTGACGCTCAGTGGAACGAAAACTCACGTTAAGGGATTTTGGTCATGAG
ATTATCAAAAAGGATCTTCACCTAGATCCTTTTAAATTAAAAATGAAGTTTTAAATCAATCTAAAGTATA
TATGAGTAAACTTGGTCTGACAGTTACCAATGCTTAATCAGTGAGGCACCTATCTCAGCGATCTGTCTAT
TTCGTTCATCCATAGTTGCCTGACTCCCCGTCGTGTAGATAACTACGATACGGGAGGGCTTACCATCTGG
CCCCAGTGCTGCAATGATACCGCGAGACCCACGCTCACCGGCTCCAGATTTATCAGCAATAAACCAGCCA
GCCGGAAGGGCCGAGCGCAGAAGTGGTCCTGCAACTTTATCCGCCTCCATCCAGTCTATTAATTGTTGCC
GGGAAGCTAGAGTAAGTAGTTCGCCAGTTAATAGTTTGCGCAACGTTGTTGCCATTGCTACAGGCATCGT
GGTGTCACGCTCGTCGTTTGGTATGGCTTCATTCAGCTCCGGTTCCCAACGATCAAGGCGAGTTACATGA
TCCCCCATGTTGTGCAAAAAAGCGGTTAGCTCCTTCGGTCCTCCGATCGTTGTCAGAAGTAAGTTGGCCG
CAGTGTTATCACTCATGGTTATGGCAGCACTGCATAATTCTCTTACTGTCATGCCATCCGTAAGATGCTT
TTCTGTGACTGGTGAGTACTCAACCAAGTCATTCTGAGAATAGTGTATGCGGCGACCGAGTTGCTCTTGC
CCGGCGTCAATACGGGATAATACCGCGCCACATAGCAGAACTTTAAAAGTGCTCATCATTGGAAAACGTT
CTTCGGGGCGAAAACTCTCAAGGATCTTACCGCTGTTGAGATCCAGTTCGATGTAACCCACTCGTGCACC
CAACTGATCTTCAGCATCTTTTACTTTCACCAGCGTTTCTGGGTGAGCAAAAACAGGAAGGCAAAATGCC
GCAAAAAAGGGAATAAGGGCGACACGGAAATGTTGAATACTCATACTCTTCCTTTTTCAATATTATTGAA
GCATTTATCAGGGTTATTGTCTCATGAGCGGATACATATTTGAATGTATTTAGAAAAATAAACAAATAGG
GGTTCCGCGCACATTTCCCCGAAAAGTGCCACCTGGGTCCTTTTCATCACGTGCTATAAAAATAATTATA
ATTTAAATTTTTTAATATAAATATATAAATTAAAAATAGAAAGTAAAAAAAGAAATTAAAGAAAAAATAG
TTTTTGTTTTCCGAAGATGTAAAAGACTCTAGGGGGATCGCCAACAAATACTACCTTTTATCTTGCTCTT
CCTGCTCTCAGGTATTAATGCCGAATTGTTTCATCTTGTCTGTGTAGAAGACCACACACGAAAATCCTGT
GATTTTACATTTTACTTATCGTTAATCGAATGTATATCTATTTAATCTGCTTTTCTTGTCTAATAAATAT
ATATGTAAAGTACGCTTTTTGTTGAAATTTTTTAAACCTTTGTTTATTTTTTTTTCTTCATTCCGTAACT
CTTCTACCTTCTTTATTTACTTTCTAAAATCCAAATACAAAACATAAAAATAAATAAACACAGAGTAAAT
TCCCAAATTATTCCATCATTAAAAGATACGAGGCGCGTGTAAGTTACAGGCAAGCGATCCGTCCTAAGAA
ACCATTATTATCATGACATTAACCTATAAAAATAGGCGTATCACGAGGCCCTTTCGTC
