Features (pLannotate 1.2.2; 19 found; start..end, strand, type, name):
    137..186     +  misc_feature   bom (fragment): basis of mobility region from pBR322
    324..471     +  promoter       TRP1 promoter: S. cerevisiae TRP1
    472..1146    +  CDS            TRP1: phosphoribosylanthranilate isomerase, required for tryptophan biosynthesis; S. cerevisiae TRP1; yeast auxotrophic marker
   1197..1248    +  misc_feature   bom (fragment): basis of mobility region from pBR322
   1276..1704    -  rep_origin     f1 ori (sequence partly withheld): f1 bacteriophage origin of replication; arrow indicates direction of (+) strand synthesis
   1708..1863    -  CDS            lacZα (fragment): LacZα fragment of β-galactosidase; lacZ fragment
   1871..1889    +  promoter       T7 promoter: promoter for bacteriophage T7 RNA polymerase
   2170..5082    +  CDS            HSH155: SF3B1_YEAST - Experimental evidence at protein level: Swiss-Prot protein existence level 1. Contacts pre-mRNA on both sides of the branch site early in spliceosome assembly. From Saccharomyces cerevisiae (strain ATCC 204508 / S288c) (Baker's yeast).
   5284..5337    +  CDS            ABZ2 (fragment): PABC_YEAST - Experimental evidence at protein level: Swiss-Prot protein existence level 1. Converts 4-amino-4-deoxychorismate into 4-aminobenzoate (PABA) and pyruvate. From Saccharomyces cerevisiae (strain ATCC 204508 / S288c) (Baker's yeast).
   5354..5372    -  promoter       T3 promoter: promoter for bacteriophage T3 RNA polymerase
   5417..5433    -  protein_bind   lac operator: The lac repressor binds to the lac operator to inhibit transcription in E. coli. This inhibition can be relieved by adding lactose or isopropyl-β-D-thiogalactopyranoside (IPTG). lac repressor encoded by lacI
   5441..5471    -  promoter       lac promoter: promoter for the E. coli lac operon
   5486..5507    -  protein_bind   CAP binding site: CAP binding activates transcription in the presence of cAMP. E. coli catabolite activator protein
   5520..5612    -  CDS            lacI (fragment): lac repressor; lacI; The lac repressor binds to the lac operator to inhibit transcription in E. coli. This inhibition can be relieved by adding lactose or isopropyl-β-D-thiogalactopyranoside (IPTG).
   5795..6383    -  rep_origin     ori: high-copy-number ColE1/pMB1/pBR322/pUC origin of replication
   6554..7414    -  CDS            AmpR: β-lactamase; bla; confers resistance to ampicillin, carbenicillin, and related antibiotics
   7415..7519    -  promoter       AmpR promoter: bla
   7556..8059    +  misc_feature   CEN/ARS: S. cerevisiae CEN6 centromere fused to an autonomously replicating sequence
   8127..35      +  CDS            rop (fragment) (across the origin): Rop protein, which maintains plasmids at low copy number; rop
>Addgene plasmid #87271 | pRS414 Hsh155 H331D | addgene full sequence | sequence record 182538 | Addgene NGS Result
TCGCGCGTTTCGGTGATGACGGTGAAAACCTCTGACACATGCAGCTCCCGGAGACGGTCACAGCTTGTCT
GTAAGCGGATGCCGGGAGCAGACAAGCCCGTCAGGGCGCGTCAGCGGGTGTTGGCGGGTGTCGGGGCTGG
CTTAACTATGCGGCATCAGAGCAGATTGTACTGAGAGTGCACCATAGATCACGACATTACTATATATATA
ATATAGGAAGCATTTAATAGAACAGCATCGTAATATATGTGTACTTTGCAGTTATGACGCCAGATGGCAG
TAGTGGAAGATATTCTTTATTGAAAAATAGCTTGTCACCTTACGTACAATCTTGATCCGGAGCTTTTCTT
TTTTTGCCGATTAAGAATTAATTCGGTCGAAAAAAGAAAAGGAGAGGGCCAAGAGGGAGGGCATTGGTGA
CTATTGAGCACGTGAGTATACGTGATTAAGCACACAAAGGCAGCTTGGAGTATGTCTGTTATTAATTTCA
CAGGTAGTTCTGGTCCATTGGTGAAAGTTTGCGGCTTGCAGAGCACAGAGGCCGCAGAATGTGCTCTAGA
TTCCGATGCTGACTTGCTGGGTATTATATGTGTGCCCAATAGAAAGAGAACAATTGACCCGGTTATTGCA
AGGAAAATTTCAAGTCTTGTAAAAGCATATAAAAATAGTTCAGGCACTCCGAAATACTTGGTTGGCGTGT
TTCGTAATCAACCTAAGGAGGATGTTTTGGCTCTGGTCAATGATTACGGCATTGATATCGTCCAACTGCA
TGGAGATGAGTCGTGGCAAGAATACCAAGAGTTCCTCGGTTTGCCAGTTATTAAAAGACTCGTATTTCCA
AAAGACTGCAACATACTACTCAGTGCAGCTTCACAGAAACCTCATTCGTTTATTCCCTTGTTTGATTCAG
AAGCAGGTGGGACAGGTGAACTTTTGGATTGGAACTCGATTTCTGACTGGGTTGGAAGGCAAGAGAGCCC
CGAAAGCTTACATTTTATGTTAGCTGGTGGACTGACGCCAGAAAATGTTGGTGATGCGCTTAGATTAAAT
GGCGTTATTGGTGTTGATGTAAGCGGAGGTGTGGAGACAAATGGTGTAAAAGACTCTAACAAAATAGCAA
ATTTCGTCAAAAATGCTAAGAAATAGGTTATTACTGAGTAGTATTTATTTAAGTATTGTTTGTGCACTTG
CCGATCTATGCGGTGTGAAATACCGCACAGATGCGTAAGGAGAAAATACCGCATCAGGAAATTGTAAGCG
TTAATATTTTGTTAAAATTCGCGTTAAATTTTTGTTAAATCAGCTCATTTTTTAACCAATAGGCCGAAAT
CGGCAAAATCCCTTATAAATCAAAAGAATAGACCGAGATAGGGT
[37 nt withheld, positions 1375-1411]
AAAGAACGTGGACTCCAACGTCAAAGG
[49 nt withheld, positions 1439-1487]
T
[91 nt withheld, positions 1489-1579]
G
[124 nt withheld, positions 1581-1704]
CCATTCGCCATTCAGGCTGCGCAACTGTTGGGAAGGGCGATCGGTGCGGGCCTCTTCGCTATTACGCCAG
CTGGCGAAAGGGGGATGTGCTGCAAGGCGATTAAGTTGGGTAACGCCAGGGTTTTCCCAGTCACGACGTT
GTAAAACGACGGCCAGTGAGCGCGCGTAATACGACTCACTATAGGGCGAATTGGGTACCGGGCCCCCCCC
TCGAGCATGTACTTTCCGCCTAACTACCATCACCTGTCTTTATTTATTCCGCTGACAGATATGCACAACC
AATTATCGTCTCTTGAAAGCTTTTTAGACGTGATTGCTGTTATTTGGCACGTTGTTAGTATTTAAGCTTA
TTCGGGTTTGCATTGATATTTGCCCGAGCAGAAATCTCCTTCTCGATGAGTTAGAACTGAAACATCTCTT
CAATTACTTATACATAATAAACATAGAAAGCCAGGACCTGTCATCATGAGTCATCCGATTCAATTTGTAA
ACGCTAATAATAGCGATAAGAGCCACCAATTAGGCGGTCAATATTCTATTCCTCAGGATTTGAGGGAAAA
CCTGCAGAAAGAAGCTGCACGTATTGGTGAGAACGAAAAAGATGTGCTACAGGAAAAAATGGAAACTAGG
ACAGTGCAAAATCGAGAGGATTCATACCACAAAAGAAGGTTTGATATGAAGTTTGAGCCGGATTCCGATA
CACAAACTGTTACGTCTTCAGAAAATACCCAAGACGCTGTCGTGCCAAGGAAAAGAAAATCTCGTTGGGA
TGTAAAAGGGTACGAGCCACCTGATGAATCTTCAACAGCGGTCAAAGAAAACTCTGATAGTGCTTTGGTT
AATGTAGAAGGAATCCATGATTTGATGTTTTTTAAACCTTCTGACCATAAATATTTCGCCGACGTTATAT
CCAAAAAACCCATAGATGAGTTAAATAAGGATGAAAAGAAAGAAAGAACCCTGTCGATGTTACTTCTGAA
AATAAAAAATGGCAATACAGCGAGTAGGAGGACTTCTATGCGGATTTTAACCGATAAAGCTGTTACATTT
GGTCCAGAAATGATATTTAACCGCTTATTGCCCATATTACTAGACAGAAGTTTGGAAGACCAGGAAAGAC
ATCTAATGATCAAGACCATAGATCGCGTCCTTTACCAGCTAGGAGATTTAACAAAACCTTACGTTCACAA
AATACTTGTAGTAGCTGCCCCATTGCTAATAGATGAAGATCCAATGGTTCGTTCAACAGGCCAGGAGATA
ATCACCAATCTGTCTACAGTCGCTGGCCTAAAAACCATTCTAACAGTAATGAGACCTGATATTGAGAATG
AGGATGAGTATGTTAGAAATGTAACTTCAAGAGCGGCGGCTGTGGTGGCAAAAGCCCTTGGTGTTAATCA
ATTGCTTCCTTTCATCAATGCAGCATGCCACTCACGGAAGTCTTGGAAAGCAAGGGATACTGGCATAAAA
ATTGTGCAGCAAATAGGTATACTTTTGGGAATAGGTGTCTTGAATCATCTTACTGGGCTGATGAGTTGTA
TCAAAGACTGCCTAATGGATGATCACGTTCCGGTGCGAATTGTTACAGCACATACTTTATCAACACTAGC
AGAAAATTCTTATCCATATGGTATCGAAGTTTTCAACGTTGTACTGGAGCCATTATGGAAGGGTATAAGA
AGTCATCGTGGTAAAGTGCTATCTTCTTTTTTAAAAGCTGTTGGATCTATGATCCCATTGATGGACCCAG
AGTATGCCGGTTATTATACCACAGAAGCAATGAGAATAATTAGACGTGAATTCGACTCTCCCGATGATGA
AATGAAAAAGACCATTCTTTTAGTATTACAAAAATGTAGCGCTGTAGAATCCATAACGCCAAAATTTCTG
AGAGAAGAAATCGCGCCAGAATTCTTTCAAAAATTTTGGGTCAGACGAGTGGCATTGGATAGACCATTAA
ACAAAGTTGTTACATATACTACTGTTACATTAGCAAAGAAATTAGGTTGTTCTTATACCATTGATAAATT
ATTAACACCATTGAGAGATGAAGCTGAGCCGTTCAGAACAATGGCTGTCCATGCTGTTACTAGAACAGTA
AACTTATTAGGGACAGCAGATTTAGATGAGAGATTAGAAACGAGGCTTATTGATGCGCTCTTGATAGCAT
TTCAAGAACAAACAAATAGTGATTCTATAATCTTTAAAGGGTTTGGGGCAGTGACGGTGTCACTTGACAT
CCGTATGAAACCGTTTTTAGCACCCATTGTGAGTACGATTTTAAATCATTTAAAGCATAAAACTCCCTTG
GTTCGTCAACATGCAGCAGATCTATGTGCCATACTAATACCAGTCATCAAGAACTGTCACGAATTCGAAA
TGTTGAATAAATTGAACATTATATTGTATGAATCCTTAGGCGAAGTATATCCAGAGGTATTAGGTTCTAT
AATCAACGCTATGTACTGTATTACTAGCGTAATGGATTTGGATAAACTACAACCTCCTATTAATCAAATT
TTACCAACCTTAACTCCAATTTTAAGAAACAAGCATAGAAAAGTCGAAGTAAACACTATCAAATTTGTTG
GACTTATTGGTAAATTAGCACCTACCTATGCACCTCCTAAAGAATGGATGAGAATATGTTTTGAACTATT
AGAACTTTTGAAAAGTACAAATAAAGAAATAAGAAGATCAGCAAATGCCACGTTTGGATTCATTGCTGAA
GCAATTGGACCTCACGATGTTCTTGTTGCGTTATTGAACAATTTAAAGGTTCAAGAACGTCAGTTACGTG
TATGCACGGCTGTTGCTATCGGTATCGTTGCTAAAGTGTGTGGTCCTTACAACGTGCTGCCAGTAATCAT
GAATGAATACACAACACCAGAGACTAATGTTCAAAACGGTGTTCTCAAGGCCATGTCATTCATGTTTGAG
TACATTGGTAACATGTCTAAGGATTACATATACTTCATAACACCATTATTAGAAGATGCACTCACCGATA
GGGATTTAGTTCATCGTCAGACAGCGTCGAACGTAATAACCCACTTAGCTTTAAACTGTTCAGGTACAGG
TCACGAAGATGCCTTCATTCATTTAATGAATCTTCTAATACCCAATATTTTTGAAACTTCACCACATGCT
ATTATGCGTATTTTAGAAGGTTTGGAGGCACTGAGTCAAGCTCTTGGCCCTGGACTATTCATGAACTACA
TATGGGCAGGATTGTTCCATCCAGCGAAGAATGTAAGGAAAGCATTTTGGAGGGTGTATAATAACATGTA
CGTAATGTACCAGGACGCCATGGTACCTTTTTACCCCGTTACACCAGACAACAATGAAGAATATATAGAA
GAACTGGATTTAGTTCTGTGAATATATATAGAGCATATAAATAACCACAACTTGTAAGAATATTTTACTT
GACACACCTATATCATCACGTCACGATGCCTTCATAGATTATGATGAAATATAAACAGAACCTGCTATTG
GAAAAAAAAGGGCAGGAAAAAATTTTGTGAAAGTGAGTAAAAGAAAGATGAAGAGCGAGACATGGATAAT
AAGAAATAGATGTCACTAATGGACAATTGGAAGACTGATATGGAAAGTTACGATGAAGGAGGAGCTCCAG
CTTTTGTTCCCTTTAGTGAGGGTTAATTGCGCGCTTGGCGTAATCATGGTCATAGCTGTTTCCTGTGTGA
AATTGTTATCCGCTCACAATTCCACACAACATACGAGCCGGAAGCATAAAGTGTAAAGCCTGGGGTGCCT
AATGAGTGAGCTAACTCACATTAATTGCGTTGCGCTCACTGCCCGCTTTCCAGTCGGGAAACCTGTCGTG
CCAGCTGCATTAATGAATCGGCCAACGCGCGGGGAGAGGCGGTTTGCGTATTGGGCGCTCTTCCGCTTCC
TCGCTCACTGACTCGCTGCGCTCGGTCGTTCGGCTGCGGCGAGCGGTATCAGCTCACTCAAAGGCGGTAA
TACGGTTATCCACAGAATCAGGGGATAACGCAGGAAAGAACATGTGAGCAAAAGGCCAGCAAAAGGCCAG
GAACCGTAAAAAGGCCGCGTTGCTGGCGTTTTTCCATAGGCTCCGCCCCCCTGACGAGCATCACAAAAAT
CGACGCTCAAGTCAGAGGTGGCGAAACCCGACAGGACTATAAAGATACCAGGCGTTTCCCCCTGGAAGCT
CCCTCGTGCGCTCTCCTGTTCCGACCCTGCCGCTTACCGGATACCTGTCCGCCTTTCTCCCTTCGGGAAG
CGTGGCGCTTTCTCATAGCTCACGCTGTAGGTATCTCAGTTCGGTGTAGGTCGTTCGCTCCAAGCTGGGC
TGTGTGCACGAACCCCCCGTTCAGCCCGACCGCTGCGCCTTATCCGGTAACTATCGTCTTGAGTCCAACC
CGGTAAGACACGACTTATCGCCACTGGCAGCAGCCACTGGTAACAGGATTAGCAGAGCGAGGTATGTAGG
CGGTGCTACAGAGTTCTTGAAGTGGTGGCCTAACTACGGCTACACTAGAAGAACAGTATTTGGTATCTGC
GCTCTGCTGAAGCCAGTTACCTTCGGAAAAAGAGTTGGTAGCTCTTGATCCGGCAAACAAACCACCGCTG
GTAGCGGTGGTTTTTTTGTTTGCAAGCAGCAGATTACGCGCAGAAAAAAAGGATCTCAAGAAGATCCTTT
GATCTTTTCTACGGGGTCTGACGCTCAGTGGAACGAAAACTCACGTTAAGGGATTTTGGTCATGAGATTA
TCAAAAAGGATCTTCACCTAGATCCTTTTAAATTAAAAATGAAGTTTTAAATCAATCTAAAGTATATATG
AGTAAACTTGGTCTGACAGTTACCAATGCTTAATCAGTGAGGCACCTATCTCAGCGATCTGTCTATTTCG
TTCATCCATAGTTGCCTGACTCCCCGTCGTGTAGATAACTACGATACGGGAGGGCTTACCATCTGGCCCC
AGTGCTGCAATGATACCGCGAGACCCACGCTCACCGGCTCCAGATTTATCAGCAATAAACCAGCCAGCCG
GAAGGGCCGAGCGCAGAAGTGGTCCTGCAACTTTATCCGCCTCCATCCAGTCTATTAATTGTTGCCGGGA
AGCTAGAGTAAGTAGTTCGCCAGTTAATAGTTTGCGCAACGTTGTTGCCATTGCTACAGGCATCGTGGTG
TCACGCTCGTCGTTTGGTATGGCTTCATTCAGCTCCGGTTCCCAACGATCAAGGCGAGTTACATGATCCC
CCATGTTGTGCAAAAAAGCGGTTAGCTCCTTCGGTCCTCCGATCGTTGTCAGAAGTAAGTTGGCCGCAGT
GTTATCACTCATGGTTATGGCAGCACTGCATAATTCTCTTACTGTCATGCCATCCGTAAGATGCTTTTCT
GTGACTGGTGAGTACTCAACCAAGTCATTCTGAGAATAGTGTATGCGGCGACCGAGTTGCTCTTGCCCGG
CGTCAATACGGGATAATACCGCGCCACATAGCAGAACTTTAAAAGTGCTCATCATTGGAAAACGTTCTTC
GGGGCGAAAACTCTCAAGGATCTTACCGCTGTTGAGATCCAGTTCGATGTAACCCACTCGTGCACCCAAC
TGATCTTCAGCATCTTTTACTTTCACCAGCGTTTCTGGGTGAGCAAAAACAGGAAGGCAAAATGCCGCAA
AAAAGGGAATAAGGGCGACACGGAAATGTTGAATACTCATACTCTTCCTTTTTCAATATTATTGAAGCAT
TTATCAGGGTTATTGTCTCATGAGCGGATACATATTTGAATGTATTTAGAAAAATAAACAAATAGGGGTT
CCGCGCACATTTCCCCGAAAAGTGCCACCTGGGTCCTTTTCATCACGTGCTATAAAAATAATTATAATTT
AAATTTTTTAATATAAATATATAAATTAAAAATAGAAAGTAAAAAAAGAAATTAAAGAAAAAATAGTTTT
TGTTTTCCGAAGATGTAAAAGACTCTAGGGGGATCGCCAACAAATACTACCTTTTATCTTGCTCTTCCTG
CTCTCAGGTATTAATGCCGAATTGTTTCATCTTGTCTGTGTAGAAGACCACACACGAAAATCCTGTGATT
TTACATTTTACTTATCGTTAATCGAATGTATATCTATTTAATCTGCTTTTCTTGTCTAATAAATATATAT
GTAAAGTACGCTTTTTGTTGAAATTTTTTAAACCTTTGTTTATTTTTTTTTCTTCATTCCGTAACTCTTC
TACCTTCTTTATTTACTTTCTAAAATCCAAATACAAAACATAAAAATAAATAAACACAGAGTAAATTCCC
AAATTATTCCATCATTAAAAGATACGAGGCGCGTGTAAGTTACAGGCAAGCGATCCGTCTAAGAAACCAT
TATTATCATGACATTAACCTATAAAAATAGGCGTATCACGAGGCCCTTTCGTC
